Addgene plasmid #47926: pET22b-EC12-129/138
Purpose: Expresses E-cadherin EC12 with C9A, K129C/D138C mutations in E.Coli.
Depositing lab: Tanja Kortemme. Depositing organization: University of California, San Francisco (UCSF). Publication: Design of a Photoswitchable Cadherin. Ritterson RS, Kuchenbecker KM, Michalik M, Kortemme T. J Am Chem Soc. 2013 Aug 7. 10.1021/ja404992r PubMed 23923816.
Backbone
  Vector backbone: pET-22b(+)
  Backbone manufacturer: Novagen
  Backbone size w/o insert (bp): 5406
  Total vector size (bp): 6066
  Modifications to backbone: None
  Vector type: Bacterial Expression
Growth in bacteria
  Bacterial resistance: Ampicillin, 100 μg/mL
  Growth temperature: 37°C
  Growth strain: Top10
  Copy number: High Copy
Gene/Insert
  Gene/Insert name: E-Cadherin EC12 (alt name: EC12)
  Species: M. musculus (mouse)
  Insert size (bp): 660
  Mutation: Mutations C9A, K129C, D138C
  Promoter: T7
  Tag / fusion protein: 6xHis (N terminal on insert); TEV Cleavage (N terminal on insert)
  Cloning method: Restriction Enzyme; 5′ cloning site NdeI (not destroyed); 3′ cloning site XhoI (not destroyed)
  Sequencing primers: 5′ taatacgactcactatagg; 3′ ctagttattgctcagcgg
Terms and licenses: Academic/Nonprofit Terms; Industry Terms: Not Available to Industry
Depositor comments: Plasmid contains E-Cadherin domains 1 and 2 (aa157-375, when compared to GenBank reference sequence NP_033994.1). Numbering of the mutations is relative to this sequence. The pro-peptide sequence that is normally cleaved during maturation was intentionally removed as part of the cloning strategy for expression in bacteria.
How to cite: pET22b-EC12-129/138 was a gift from Tanja Kortemme (Addgene plasmid # 47926 ; http://n2t.net/addgene:47926 ; RRID:Addgene_47926)
