[The description below was written by a language model from this plasmid's Addgene catalogue record and pLannotate feature annotations shown in this document.]
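Description:
pET22b-EC12-129/138 is a 6,066 bp bacterial expression plasmid built on the Novagen pET-22b(+) backbone for producing a mutant fragment of mouse E-cadherin in E. coli. It is propagated through the ColE1/pBR322-type origin, with the rop gene and bom region also annotated although the record lists it as high copy, and it is selected with ampicillin via the bla gene. An f1 origin is present as well. Short tetracycline-resistance fragments in the feature table are pBR322 remnants in the backbone rather than functional markers.

The 660 bp insert, cloned between NdeI and XhoI, encodes extracellular domains 1 and 2 of E-cadherin (EC12). The pro-peptide that is normally removed during maturation was deliberately omitted for bacterial expression. The fragment carries three substitutions numbered relative to this mature sequence: C9A, K129C and D138C. Together these remove a native cysteine and introduce a new pair. Expression is driven by the T7 promoter, which is controlled by an adjacent lac operator and the plasmid-borne lacI repressor. It is therefore IPTG-inducible in a host that supplies T7 RNA polymerase. The T7 gene 10 ribosome binding site lies upstream and the T7 terminator downstream. The protein carries an N-terminal 6xHis tag followed by a TEV protease cleavage site, allowing affinity purification and tag removal. The feature table also shows the vector's own His-tag sequence downstream of the insert, but the record does not say whether it is translated.

The associated publication concerns the design of a photoswitchable cadherin. This suggests the engineered cysteine pair serves as attachment points for a light-responsive crosslinker, although the record does not state this explicitly.
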