Features (pLannotate 1.2.2; 20 found; start..end, strand, type, name):
     12..467     +  rep_origin     f1 ori (sequence partly withheld): f1 bacteriophage origin of replication; arrow indicates direction of (+) strand synthesis
    494..598     +  promoter       AmpR promoter: bla
    599..1459    +  CDS            AmpR: β-lactamase; bla; confers resistance to ampicillin, carbenicillin, and related antibiotics
   1630..2218    +  rep_origin     ori: high-copy-number ColE1/pMB1/pBR322/pUC origin of replication
   2404..2546    -  misc_feature   bom: basis of mobility region from pBR322
   2648..2839    -  CDS            rop: Rop protein, which maintains plasmids at low copy number; rop
   2856..3236    +  CDS            YPB1_ECOLX: Protein predicted: Swiss-Prot protein existence level 4. From Escherichia coli.
   3308..3599    -  CDS            TcR (fragment): tetracycline efflux protein; tet; confers resistance to tetracycline
   3614..3635    -  protein_bind   CAP binding site: CAP binding activates transcription in the presence of cAMP. E. coli catabolite activator protein
   3648..4730    -  CDS            lacI: lac repressor; lacI; The lac repressor binds to the lac operator to inhibit transcription in E. coli. This inhibition can be relieved by adding lactose or isopropyl-β-D-thiogalactopyranoside (IPTG).
   4731..4808    -  promoter       lacI promoter: lacI
   4816..5095    -  CDS            TcR (fragment): tetracycline efflux protein; tet; confers resistance to tetracycline
   5117..5135    +  promoter       T7 promoter: promoter for bacteriophage T7 RNA polymerase
   5136..5160    +  protein_bind   lac operator: The lac repressor binds to the lac operator to inhibit transcription in E. coli. This inhibition can be relieved by adding lactose or isopropyl-β-D-thiogalactopyranoside (IPTG). lac repressor encoded by lacI
   5175..5197    +  RBS            RBS: efficient ribosome binding site from bacteriophage T7 gene 10 (Olins and Rangwala, 1989)
   5208..5225    +  CDS            9xHis (fragment): 9xHis affinity tag
   5241..5900    +  CDS            Cdh1 (fragment): CADH1_MOUSE - Experimental evidence at protein level: Swiss-Prot protein existence level 1. (Microbial infection) Does not function as a receptor for L.monocytogenes internalin A (InlA); mutating a single surface-exposed residue confers receptor activity to this protein and promotes uptake of the bacteria. From Mus musculus (Mouse).
   5910..5927    +  CDS            9xHis (fragment): 9xHis affinity tag
   5937..5986    +  CDS            SET1 (fragment): solubility-enhancement tag derived from T7 phage gene 10B
   5994..6041    +  terminator     T7 terminator: transcription terminator for bacteriophage T7 RNA polymerase
>Addgene plasmid #47926 | pET22b-EC12-129/138 | depositor full sequence | sequence record 68714 | pET22b-EC12-129/138 sequence 6066 bps
TGGCGAATGGG
[124 nt withheld, positions 12-135]
C
[91 nt withheld, positions 137-227]
A
[49 nt withheld, positions 229-277]
CCTTTGACGTTGGAGTCCACGTTCTTT
[37 nt withheld, positions 305-341]
ACCCTATCTCGGTCTATTCTTTTGATTTATAAGGGATTTTGCCGATTTCGGCCTATTGGTTAAAAAATGA
GCTGATTTAACAAAAATTTAACGCGAATTTTAACAAAATATTAACGTTTACAATTTCAGGTGGCACTTTT
CGGGGAAATGTGCGCGGAACCCCTATTTGTTTATTTTTCTAAATACATTCAAATATGTATCCGCTCATGA
GACAATAACCCTGATAAATGCTTCAATAATATTGAAAAAGGAAGAGTATGAGTATTCAACATTTCCGTGT
CGCCCTTATTCCCTTTTTTGCGGCATTTTGCCTTCCTGTTTTTGCTCACCCAGAAACGCTGGTGAAAGTA
AAAGATGCTGAAGATCAGTTGGGTGCACGAGTGGGTTACATCGAACTGGATCTCAACAGCGGTAAGATCC
TTGAGAGTTTTCGCCCCGAAGAACGTTTTCCAATGATGAGCACTTTTAAAGTTCTGCTATGTGGCGCGGT
ATTATCCCGTATTGACGCCGGGCAAGAGCAACTCGGTCGCCGCATACACTATTCTCAGAATGACTTGGTT
GAGTACTCACCAGTCACAGAAAAGCATCTTACGGATGGCATGACAGTAAGAGAATTATGCAGTGCTGCCA
TAACCATGAGTGATAACACTGCGGCCAACTTACTTCTGACAACGATCGGAGGACCGAAGGAGCTAACCGC
TTTTTTGCACAACATGGGGGATCATGTAACTCGCCTTGATCGTTGGGAACCGGAGCTGAATGAAGCCATA
CCAAACGACGAGCGTGACACCACGATGCCTGCAGCAATGGCAACAACGTTGCGCAAACTATTAACTGGCG
AACTACTTACTCTAGCTTCCCGGCAACAATTAATAGACTGGATGGAGGCGGATAAAGTTGCAGGACCACT
TCTGCGCTCGGCCCTTCCGGCTGGCTGGTTTATTGCTGATAAATCTGGAGCCGGTGAGCGTGGGTCTCGC
GGTATCATTGCAGCACTGGGGCCAGATGGTAAGCCCTCCCGTATCGTAGTTATCTACACGACGGGGAGTC
AGGCAACTATGGATGAACGAAATAGACAGATCGCTGAGATAGGTGCCTCACTGATTAAGCATTGGTAACT
GTCAGACCAAGTTTACTCATATATACTTTAGATTGATTTAAAACTTCATTTTTAATTTAAAAGGATCTAG
GTGAAGATCCTTTTTGATAATCTCATGACCAAAATCCCTTAACGTGAGTTTTCGTTCCACTGAGCGTCAG
ACCCCGTAGAAAAGATCAAAGGATCTTCTTGAGATCCTTTTTTTCTGCGCGTAATCTGCTGCTTGCAAAC
AAAAAAACCACCGCTACCAGCGGTGGTTTGTTTGCCGGATCAAGAGCTACCAACTCTTTTTCCGAAGGTA
ACTGGCTTCAGCAGAGCGCAGATACCAAATACTGTCCTTCTAGTGTAGCCGTAGTTAGGCCACCACTTCA
AGAACTCTGTAGCACCGCCTACATACCTCGCTCTGCTAATCCTGTTACCAGTGGCTGCTGCCAGTGGCGA
TAAGTCGTGTCTTACCGGGTTGGACTCAAGACGATAGTTACCGGATAAGGCGCAGCGGTCGGGCTGAACG
GGGGGTTCGTGCACACAGCCCAGCTTGGAGCGAACGACCTACACCGAACTGAGATACCTACAGCGTGAGC
TATGAGAAAGCGCCACGCTTCCCGAAGGGAGAAAGGCGGACAGGTATCCGGTAAGCGGCAGGGTCGGAAC
AGGAGAGCGCACGAGGGAGCTTCCAGGGGGAAACGCCTGGTATCTTTATAGTCCTGTCGGGTTTCGCCAC
CTCTGACTTGAGCGTCGATTTTTGTGATGCTCGTCAGGGGGGCGGAGCCTATGGAAAAACGCCAGCAACG
CGGCCTTTTTACGGTTCCTGGCCTTTTGCTGGCCTTTTGCTCACATGTTCTTTCCTGCGTTATCCCCTGA
TTCTGTGGATAACCGTATTACCGCCTTTGAGTGAGCTGATACCGCTCGCCGCAGCCGAACGACCGAGCGC
AGCGAGTCAGTGAGCGAGGAAGCGGAAGAGCGCCTGATGCGGTATTTTCTCCTTACGCATCTGTGCGGTA
TTTCACACCGCATATATGGTGCACTCTCAGTACAATCTGCTCTGATGCCGCATAGTTAAGCCAGTATACA
CTCCGCTATCGCTACGTGACTGGGTCATGGCTGCGCCCCGACACCCGCCAACACCCGCTGACGCGCCCTG
ACGGGCTTGTCTGCTCCCGGCATCCGCTTACAGACAAGCTGTGACCGTCTCCGGGAGCTGCATGTGTCAG
AGGTTTTCACCGTCATCACCGAAACGCGCGAGGCAGCTGCGGTAAAGCTCATCAGCGTGGTCGTGAAGCG
ATTCACAGATGTCTGCCTGTTCATCCGCGTCCAGCTCGTTGAGTTTCTCCAGAAGCGTTAATGTCTGGCT
TCTGATAAAGCGGGCCATGTTAAGGGCGGTTTTTTCCTGTTTGGTCACTGATGCCTCCGTGTAAGGGGGA
TTTCTGTTCATGGGGGTAATGATACCGATGAAACGAGAGAGGATGCTCACGATACGGGTTACTGATGATG
AACATGCCCGGTTACTGGAACGTTGTGAGGGTAAACAACTGGCGGTATGGATGCGGCGGGACCAGAGAAA
AATCACTCAGGGTCAATGCCAGCGCTTCGTTAATACAGATGTAGGTGTTCCACAGGGTAGCCAGCAGCAT
CCTGCGATGCAGATCCGGAACATAATGGTGCAGGGCGCTGACTTCCGCGTTTCCAGACTTTACGAAACAC
GGAAACCGAAGACCATTCATGTTGTTGCTCAGGTCGCAGACGTTTTGCAGCAGCAGTCGCTTCACGTTCG
CTCGCGTATCGGTGATTCATTCTGCTAACCAGTAAGGCAACCCCGCCAGCCTAGCCGGGTCCTCAACGAC
AGGAGCACGATCATGCGCACCCGTGGGGCCGCCATGCCGGCGATAATGGCCTGCTTCTCGCCGAAACGTT
TGGTGGCGGGACCAGTGACGAAGGCTTGAGCGAGGGCGTGCAAGATTCCGAATACCGCAAGCGACAGGCC
GATCATCGTCGCGCTCCAGCGAAAGCGGTCCTCGCCGAAAATGACCCAGAGCGCTGCCGGCACCTGTCCT
ACGAGTTGCATGATAAAGAAGACAGTCATAAGTGCGGCGACGATAGTCATGCCCCGCGCCCACCGGAAGG
AGCTGACTGGGTTGAAGGCTCTCAAGGGCATCGGTCGAGATCCCGGTGCCTAATGAGTGAGCTAACTTAC
ATTAATTGCGTTGCGCTCACTGCCCGCTTTCCAGTCGGGAAACCTGTCGTGCCAGCTGCATTAATGAATC
GGCCAACGCGCGGGGAGAGGCGGTTTGCGTATTGGGCGCCAGGGTGGTTTTTCTTTTCACCAGTGAGACG
GGCAACAGCTGATTGCCCTTCACCGCCTGGCCCTGAGAGAGTTGCAGCAAGCGGTCCACGCTGGTTTGCC
CCAGCAGGCGAAAATCCTGTTTGATGGTGGTTAACGGCGGGATATAACATGAGCTGTCTTCGGTATCGTC
GTATCCCACTACCGAGATATCCGCACCAACGCGCAGCCCGGACTCGGTAATGGCGCGCATTGCGCCCAGC
GCCATCTGATCGTTGGCAACCAGCATCGCAGTGGGAACGATGCCCTCATTCAGCATTTGCATGGTTTGTT
GAAAACCGGACATGGCACTCCAGTCGCCTTCCCGTTCCGCTATCGGCTGAATTTGATTGCGAGTGAGATA
TTTATGCCAGCCAGCCAGACGCAGACGCGCCGAGACAGAACTTAATGGGCCCGCTAACAGCGCGATTTGC
TGGTGACCCAATGCGACCAGATGCTCCACGCCCAGTCGCGTACCGTCTTCATGGGAGAAAATAATACTGT
TGATGGGTGTCTGGTCAGAGACATCAAGAAATAACGCCGGAACATTAGTGCAGGCAGCTTCCACAGCAAT
GGCATCCTGGTCATCCAGCGGATAGTTAATGATCAGCCCACTGACGCGTTGCGCGAGAAGATTGTGCACC
GCCGCTTTACAGGCTTCGACGCCGCTTCGTTCTACCATCGACACCACCACGCTGGCACCCAGTTGATCGG
CGCGAGATTTAATCGCCGCGACAATTTGCGACGGCGCGTGCAGGGCCAGACTGGAGGTGGCAACGCCAAT
CAGCAACGACTGTTTGCCCGCCAGTTGTTGTGCCACGCGGTTGGGAATGTAATTCAGCTCCGCCATCGCC
GCTTCCACTTTTTCCCGCGTTTTCGCAGAAACGTGGCTGGCCTGGTTCACCACGCGGGAAACGGTCTGAT
AAGAGACACCGGCATACTCTGCGACATCGTATAACGTTACTGGTTTCACATTCACCACCCTGAATTGACT
CTCTTCCGGGCGCTATCATGCCATACCGCGAAAGGTTTTGCGCCATTCGATGGTGTCCGGGATCTCGACG
CTCTCCCTTATGCGACTCCTGCATTAGGAAGCAGCCCAGTAGTAGGTTGAGGCCGTTGAGCACCGCCGCC
GCAAGGAATGGTGCATGCAAGGAGATGGCGCCCAACAGTCCCCCGGCCACGGGGCCTGCCACCATACCCA
CGCCGAAACAAGCGCTCATGAGCCCGAAGTGGCGAGCCCGATCTTCCCCATCGGTGATGTCGGCGATATA
GGCGCCAGCAACCGCACCTGTGGCGCCGGTGATGCCGGCCACGATGCGTCCGGCGTAGAGGATCGAGATC
TCGATCCCGCGAAATTAATACGACTCACTATAGGGGAATTGTGAGCGGATAACAATTCCCCTCTAGAAAT
AATTTTGTTTAACTTTAAGAAGGAGATATACATATGCACCACCACCACCACCACGAAAACCTGTACTTCC
AGGACTGGGTCATCCCTCCCATCAGCGCCCCCGAAAATGAAAAGGGCGAATTTCCAAAGAACCTGGTTCA
GATCAAATCCAACAGGGACAAAGAAACAAAGGTTTTCTACAGCATCACCGGCCAAGGAGCTGACAAACCC
CCCGTTGGCGTTTTCATCATTGAGAGGGAGACAGGCTGGCTGAAAGTGACACAGCCTCTGGATAGAGAAG
CCATTGCCAAGTACATCCTCTATTCTCATGCCGTGTCATCAAATGGGGAAGCGGTGGAGGATCCCATGGA
GATAGTGATCACAGTGACAGATCAGAATGACAACAGGCCAGAGTTTACCCAGCCGGTCTTTGAGGGATTC
GTTGCAGAAGGCGCTGTTCCAGGAACCTCCGTGATGTGCGTCTCAGCCACCGATGCAGACGATTGCGTCA
ACACCTACAACGCTGCCATCGCCTACACCATCGTCAGCCAGGATCCTGAGCTGCCTCACAAAAACATGTT
CACTGTCAATAGGGACACCGGGGTCATCAGTGTGCTCACCTCTGGGCTGGACCGAGAGAGTTACCCTACA
TACACTCTGGTGGTTCAGGCTGCTGACCTTCAAGGTGAAGGCTTGAGCACAACAGCCAAGGCTGTGATCA
CTGTCAAGGATATTAATGACAACGCTCCTTGACTCGAGCACCACCACCACCACCACTGAGATCCGGCTGC
TAACAAAGCCCGAAAGGAAGCTGAGTTGGCTGCTGCCACCGCTGAGCAATAACTAGCATAACCCCTTGGG
GCCTCTAAACGGGTCTTGAGGGGTTTTTTGCTGAAAGGAGGAACTATATCCGGAT
