>Addgene plasmid #47926 | pET22b-EC12-129/138 | addgene partial sequence | sequence record 71587 | pBRrevBam 5'-GGTGATGTCGGCGATATAGG-3'
ATGCGTCCGGCGTAGAGGATCGAGATCTCGATCCCGCGAAATTAATACGACTCACTATAGGGGAATTGTG
AGCGGATAACAATTCCCCTCTAGAAATAATTTTGTTTAACTTTAAGAAGGAGATATACATATGCACCACC
ACCACCACCACGAAAACCTGTACTTCCAGGACTGGGTCATCCCTCCCATCAGCGCCCCCGAAAATGAAAA
GGGCGAATTTCCAAAGAACCTGGTTCAGATCAAATCCAACAGGGACAAAGAAACAAAGGTTTTCTACAGC
ATCACCGGCCAAGGAGCTGACAAACCCCCCGTTGGCGTTTTCATCATTGAGAGGGAGACAGGCTGGCTGA
AAGTGACACAGCCTCTGGATAGAGAAGCCATTGCCAAGTACATCCTCTATTCTCATGCCGTGTCATCAAA
TGGGGAAGCGGTGGAGGATCCCATGGAGATAGTGATCACAGTGACAGATCAGAATGACAACAGGCCAGAG
TTTACCCAGCCGGTCTTTGAGGGATTCGTTGCAGAAGGCGCTGTTCCAGGAACCTCCGTGATGTGCGTCT
CAGCCACCGATGCAGACGATTGCGTCAACACCTACAACGCTGCCATCGCCTACACCATCGTCAGCCAGGA
TCCTGAGCTGCCTCACAAAAACATGTTCACTGTCAATAGGGACACCGGGGTCATCAGTGTGCTCACCTCT
GGGCTGGACCGAGAGAGTTACCCTACATACACTCTGGTGGTTCAGGCTGCTGACCTTCAAGGTGAAGGCT
TGAGCACAACAGCCAAGGCTGTGATCACTGTCAAGGATATTAATGACAACGCTCCTTGACTCGAGCACCA
CCACCACCACCACTGAGATCCGGCTGCTAACAAAGCCCGAAAGGAAGCTGAGTTGGCTGCTGCCACCGCT
GAGCAATAACTAGCATAACCCCTTGGG
