>Addgene plasmid #47926 | pET22b-EC12-129/138 | addgene partial sequence | sequence record 71593 | T7-term
GCAGCCGGATCTCAGTGGTGGTGGTGGTGGTGCTCGAGTCAAGGAGCGTTGTCATTAATATCCTTGACAG
TGATCACAGCCTTGGCTGTTGTGCTCAAGCCTTCACCTTGAAGGTCAGCAGCCTGAACCACCAGAGTGTA
TGTAGGGTAACTCTCTCGGTCCAGCCCAGAGGTGAGCACACTGATGACCCCGGTGTCCCTATTGACAGTG
AACATGTTTTTGTGAGGCAGCTCAGGATCCTGGCTGACGATGGTGTAGGCGATGGCAGCGTTGTAGGTGT
TGACGCAATCGTCTGCATCGGTGGCTGAGACGCACATCACGGAGGTTCCTGGAACAGCGCCTTCTGCAAC
GAATCCCTCAAAGACCGGCTGGGTAAACTCTGGCCTGTTGTCATTCTGATCTGTCACTGTGATCACTATC
TCCATGGGATCCTCCACCGCTTCCCCATTTGATGACACGGCATGAGAATAGAGGATGTACTTGGCAATGG
CTTCTCTATCCAGAGGCTGTGTCACTTTCAGCCAGCCTGTCTCCCTCTCAATGATGAAAACGCCAACGGG
GGGTTTGTCAGCTCCTTGGCCGGTGATGCTGTAGAAAACCTTTGTTTCTTTGTCCCTGTTGGATTTGATC
TGAACCAGGTTCTTTGGAAATTCGCCCTTTTCATTTTCGGGGGCGCTGATGGGAGGGATGACCCAGTCCT
GGAAGTACAGGTTTTCGTGGTGGTGGTGGTGGTGCATATGTATATCTCCTTCTTAAAGTTAAACAAAATT
ATTTCTAGAGGGGAATTGTTATCCGCTCACAATTCCCCTATAGTGAGTCGTATTAATTTCGCGGGATCGA
GATCTCGATCCTCTACGCCGGACGCATCGTGGCCGGCATCACCGGCGCCACAGGTGCGGTTGCTGGCGCC
TATATCGCCGACATCACCGA
